>Addgene plasmid #171885 | pStA0::SPLc19-RBS21 | addgene full sequence | sequence record 354762 | Addgene NGS Result
AAAACGAAAGGCCCAGTCTTTCGACTGAGCCTTTCGTTTTATTTGATGCCCGAAAGGGCCTCGTGATACG
CCTATTTTTATAGGTTAATGTCATGATAATAATGGTTTCTTAGACGTCAGGTGGCACTTTTCGGGGAAAT
GTGCGCGGAACCCCTATTTGTTTATTTTTCTAAATACATTCAAATATGTATCCGCTCATGAGACAATAAC
CCTGATAAATGCTTCAATAATATTGAAAAAGGAAGAGTATGAGTATTCAACATTTCCGTGTCGCCCTTAT
TCCCTTTTTTGCGGCATTTTGCCTTCCTGTTTTTGCTCACCCAGAAACGCTGGTGAAAGTAAAAGATGCT
GAAGATCAGTTGGGTGCACGAGTGGGTTACATCGAACTGGATCTCAACAGCGGTAAGATCCTTGAGAGTT
TTCGCCCCGAAGAACGTTTTCCAATGATGAGCACTTTTAAAGTTCTGCTATGTGGCGCGGTATTATCCCG
TATTGACGCCGGGCAAGAGCAACTCGGTCGCCGCATACACTATTCTCAGAATGACTTGGTTGAGTACTCA
CCAGTCACAGAAAAGCATCTTACGGATGGCATGACAGTAAGAGAATTATGCAGTGCTGCCATAACCATGA
GTGATAACACTGCGGCCAACTTACTTCTGACAACGATCGGAGGACCGAAGGAGCTAACCGCTTTTTTGCA
CAACATGGGGGATCATGTAACTCGCCTTGATCGTTGGGAACCGGAGCTGAATGAAGCCATACCAAACGAC
GAGCGTGACACCACGATGCCTGTAGCAATGGCAACAACGTTGCGCAAACTATTAACTGGCGAACTACTTA
CTCTAGCTTCCCGGCAACAATTAATAGACTGGATGGAGGCGGATAAAGTTGCAGGACCACTTCTGCGCTC
GGCCCTTCCGGCTGGCTGGTTTATTGCTGATAAATCTGGAGCCGGTGAGCGTGGGTCCCGCGGTATCATT
GCAGCACTGGGGCCAGATGGTAAGCCCTCCCGTATCGTAGTTATCTACACGACGGGGAGTCAGGCAACTA
TGGATGAACGAAATAGACAGATCGCTGAGATAGGTGCCTCACTGATTAAGCATTGGTAACTGTCAGACCA
AGTTTACTCATATATACTTTAGATTGATTTAAAACTTCATTTTTAATTTAAAAGGATCTAGGTGAAGATC
CTTTTTGATAATCTCATGACCAAAATCCCTTAACGTGAGTTTTCGTTCCACTGAGCGTCAGACCCCGTAG
AAAAGATCAAAGGATCTTCTTGAGATCCTTTTTTTCTGCGCGTAATCTGCTGCTTGCAAACAAAAAAACC
ACCGCTACCAGCGGTGGTTTGTTTGCCGGATCAAGAGCTACCAACTCTTTTTCCGAAGGTAACTGGCTTC
AGCAGAGCGCAGATACCAAATACTGTTCTTCTAGTGTAGCCGTAGTTAGGCCACCACTTCAAGAACTCTG
TAGCACCGCCTACATACCTCGCTCTGCTAATCCTGTTACCAGTGGCTGCTGCCAGTGGCGATAAGTCGTG
TCTTACCGGGTTGGACTCAAGACGATAGTTACCGGATAAGGCGCAGCGGTCGGGCTGAACGGGGGGTTCG
TGCACACAGCCCAGCTTGGAGCGAACGACCTACACCGAACTGAGATACCTACAGCGTGAGCTATGAGAAA
GCGCCACGCTTCCCGAAGGGAGAAAGGCGGACAGGTATCCGGTAAGCGGCAGGGTCGGAACAGGAGAGCG
CACGAGGGAGCTTCCAGGGGGAAACGCCTGGTATCTTCATAGTCCTGTCGGGTTTCGCCACCTCTGACTT
GAGCGTCGATTTTTGTGATGCTCGTCAGGGGGGCGGAGCCTATGGAAAAACGCCAGCAACGCGGCCTTTT
TACGGTTCCTGGCCTTTTGCTGGCCTTTTGCTCACATGTTCTTTCCTGCGTTATCCCCTGATTCTGTGGA
TAACCGTATTACCGCCTTTGAGTGAGCTGATACCGCTCGCCGCAGCCGAACGACCGAGCGCCTTGGACTC
CTGTTGATAGATCCAGTAATGACCTCAGAACTCCATCTGGATTTGTTCAGAACGCTCGGTTGCCGCCGGG
CGTTTTTTATTGGTGAGAATCCAGTGTGGCTCTTCACAGGCGGCTCGTATTGACAATTTAACTAAATATC
AGTATAATTTAGTTTACGAAAGATTTACGAAAGGAGGTTGGTTATGTGAAGAGCGTAAGACCTCTAGGGC
GGCGGATTTGTCCTACTCAGGAGAGCGTTCACCGACAAACAACAGAT
Features (pLannotate 1.2.2; 5 found; start..end, strand, type, name):
    144..248     +  promoter       AmpR promoter: bla
    249..1109    +  CDS            AmpR: β-lactamase; bla; confers resistance to ampicillin, carbenicillin, and related antibiotics
   1280..1868    +  rep_origin     ori: high-copy-number ColE1/pMB1/pBR322/pUC origin of replication
   2026..2120    +  terminator     lambda t0 terminator: transcription terminator from phage lambda
   2246..45      -  terminator     rrnB T1 terminator (across the origin): Escherichia coli rrnB; transcription terminator T1 from the E. coli rrnB gene
