[The description below was written by a language model from this plasmid's Addgene catalogue record and pLannotate feature annotations shown in this document.]
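Description:
pStA0::SPLc19-RBS21 is a small (about 2.3 kb) synthetic-biology parts plasmid that carries a synthetic promoter, SPLc19, paired with a synthetic ribosome-binding site, RBSc21, in the pStA0 backbone. It comes from a combinatorial assembly platform developed for engineering genetically stable metabolic pathways in cyanobacteria. In that context it most plausibly serves as a storage or donor vector for one promoter/RBS combination from a larger set of expression-control parts. The record does not, however, state the assembly chemistry, the cloning method, or the relative strength of this promoter or RBS.

The plasmid is maintained in E. coli (DH5alpha) at high copy through a ColE1/pUC-type origin of replication. Selection is with ampicillin, provided by a β-lactamase gene driven by its native bla promoter. The automated annotation otherwise detects only two transcription terminators: the phage lambda t0 terminator, and the E. coli rrnB T1 terminator on the opposite strand, spanning the numbering origin of the circular sequence. These terminators lie on either side of a short unannotated stretch of roughly 125 bp, which is a likely location for the SPLc19–RBSc21 insert, although the feature table does not annotate the promoter or RBS themselves. Terminators in this arrangement typically insulate a cloned part from read-through transcription originating in the backbone.

No coding sequence, reporter, or cyanobacterial replication or integration element is annotated. The plasmid therefore appears to be a part carrier for building downstream expression constructs rather than a vector delivered directly into cyanobacteria.
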