Addgene plasmid #171885: pStA0::SPLc19-RBS21
Purpose: Promoter SPLc19 and RBSc21 in pStA0
Depositing lab: John Heap. Depositing organization: Imperial College London. Publication: Combinatorial assembly platform enabling engineering of genetically stable metabolic pathways in cyanobacteria. Taylor GM, Hitchcock A, Heap JT. Nucleic Acids Res. 2021 Dec 2;49(21):e123. doi: 10.1093/nar/gkab791. PubMed 34554258.
Backbone
  Vector backbone: pStA0
  Vector type: Synthetic Biology
Growth in bacteria
  Bacterial resistance: Ampicillin, 100 μg/mL
  Growth temperature: 37°C
  Growth strain: DH5alpha
  Copy number: High Copy
Gene/Insert
  Gene/Insert name: Promoter SPLc19 and RBSc21
  Species: Synthetic
  Mutation: N/A
  Cloning method: Unknown
Terms and licenses: Academic/Nonprofit Terms; Industry Terms: Not Available to Industry
Depositor comments: Please visit https://www.biorxiv.org/content/10.1101/2020.03.11.983833v1 for bioRxiv preprint.
How to cite: pStA0::SPLc19-RBS21 was a gift from John Heap (Addgene plasmid # 171885 ; http://n2t.net/addgene:171885 ; RRID:Addgene_171885)
